Addgene plasmid #102702: pMA_Level 1B
Purpose: Mobius Assembly Level 1 Acceptor Vector B
Depositing lab: Naomi Nakayama. Depositing organization: University of Edinburgh. Publication: Mobius Assembly: A versatile Golden-Gate framework towards universal DNA assembly. Andreou AI, Nakayama N. PLoS One. 2018 Jan 2;13(1):e0189892. doi: 10.1371/journal.pone.0189892. eCollection 2018. PubMed 29293531.
Backbone
  Vector backbone: derived from pSB1K3
  Backbone manufacturer: Self-made
  Backbone size w/o insert (bp): 2195
  Total vector size (bp): 3105
  Vector type: Synthetic Biology
Growth in bacteria
  Bacterial resistance: Kanamycin, 50 μg/mL
  Growth temperature: 37°C
  Growth strain: DH5alpha
  Copy number: High Copy
Gene/Insert
  Gene/Insert name: J23106:B0034:spisPink:rrnBT1-T7TE
  Insert size (bp): 910
  Cloning method: Restriction Enzyme; 5′ cloning site EcoRI (not destroyed); 3′ cloning site PstI (not destroyed)
  Sequencing primers: 5′ tgccacctgacgtctaagaa; 3′ attaccgcctttgagtgagc
Terms and licenses: Academic/Nonprofit Terms; Industry Terms: Not Available to Industry
How to cite: pMA_Level 1B was a gift from Naomi Nakayama (Addgene plasmid # 102702 ; http://n2t.net/addgene:102702 ; RRID:Addgene_102702)
