[The description below was written by a language model from this plasmid's Addgene catalogue record and pLannotate feature annotations shown in this document.]
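Description:
pMA_Level 1B is a Level 1 acceptor vector (position B) of the Mobius Assembly system, a Golden Gate-style framework for hierarchical DNA assembly in synthetic biology. It is a small, 3,105 bp bacterial plasmid built on a backbone derived from the BioBrick vector pSB1K3. It replicates in E. coli from a high-copy ColE1/pUC-type origin. Selection is with kanamycin, through an aminoglycoside phosphotransferase (aph(3')-Ia) gene that the annotation places downstream of a cat promoter and upstream of a lambda t0 terminator. Additional terminators (a his operon terminator and a putative bacterial terminator) flank the backbone functions, presumably insulating the cloning region from read-through transcription.

The 910 bp insert, held between retained EcoRI and PstI sites, is a self-contained visual reporter cassette. It comprises the constitutive Anderson-family promoter J23106 (the automated annotation matches it as a fragment of the closely related J23119), the B0034 ribosome binding site, the spisPink coding sequence, and a double rrnB T1–T7Te terminator. spisPink derives from Stylophora pistillata and gives colonies a pink colour. In an acceptor vector of this kind, the reporter typically serves as a drop-out marker. Assembled transcription-unit parts replace the cassette, so correct clones can be distinguished from pink colonies carrying uncut vector. The feature table does not annotate the Type IIS recognition sites or the fusion overhangs that define the "B" position, so those details cannot be stated from the record. By its stated purpose, the plasmid receives Level 0 standard parts as the second of the system's Level 1 acceptors, ahead of higher-order multigene assembly.
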