Features (pLannotate 1.2.2; 10 found; start..end, strand, type, name):
     22..79      +  terminator     his operon terminator: This putative transcriptin terminator from the E. coli his operon has a 2-bp deletion introduced during synthesis. Its efficiency has not been determined.
    274..862     -  rep_origin     ori: high-copy-number ColE1/pMB1/pBR322/pUC origin of replication
   1045..1139    -  terminator     lambda t0 terminator: transcription terminator from phage lambda
   1160..1975    -  CDS            KanR: aminoglycoside phosphotransferase; aph(3')-Ia; confers resistance to kanamycin in bacteria or G418 (Geneticin®) in eukaryotes
   1976..2073    -  promoter       cat promoter: promoter of the E. coli cat gene encoding chloramphenicol acetyltransferase
   2159..2202    -  terminator     bacterial terminator: putative bacterial transcription terminator
   2243..2271    +  promoter       J23119 promoter (fragment): bacterial promoter (Registry of Standard Biological Parts BBa J23119)
   2298..2969    +  CDS            spisCP: spisCP is a fluorescent protein published in 2008, derived from Stylophora pistillata. It is reported to be a tetramer.
   2980..3051    +  terminator     rrnB T1 terminator: transcription terminator T1 from the E. coli rrnB gene
   3067..3094    +  terminator     T7Te terminator: phage T7 early transcription terminator
>Addgene plasmid #102702 | pMA_Level 1B | addgene full sequence | sequence record 200982 | Addgene NGS Result
GTCAATATGCAGGTGCTGCAGTCCGGCAAAAAAGGGCAAGGTGTCACCACCCTGCCCTTTTTCTTTAAAA
CCGAAAAGATTACTTCGCGTTATGCAGGCTTCCTCGCTCACTGACTCGCTGCGCTCGGTCGTTCGGCTGC
GGCGAGCGGTATCAGCTCACTCAAAGGCGGTAATACGGTTATCCACAGAATCAGGGGATAACGCAGGAAA
GAACATGTGAGCAAAAGGCCAGCAAAAGGCCAGGAACCGTAAAAAGGCCGCGTTGCTGGCGTTTTTCCAC
AGGCTCCGCCCCCCTGACGAGCATCACAAAAATCGACGCTCAAGTCAGAGGTGGCGAAACCCGACAGGAC
TATAAAGATACCAGGCGTTTCCCCCTGGAAGCTCCCTCGTGCGCTCTCCTGTTCCGACCCTGCCGCTTAC
CGGATACCTGTCCGCCTTTCTCCCTTCGGGAAGCGTGGCGCTTTCTCATAGCTCACGCTGTAGGTATCTC
AGTTCGGTGTAGGTCGTTCGCTCCAAGCTGGGCTGTGTGCACGAACCCCCCGTTCAGCCCGACCGCTGCG
CCTTATCCGGTAACTATCGTCTTGAGTCCAACCCGGTAAGACACGACTTATCGCCACTGGCAGCAGCCAC
TGGTAACAGGATTAGCAGAGCGAGGTATGTAGGCGGTGCTACAGAGTTCTTGAAGTGGTGGCCTAACTAC
GGCTACACTAGAAGAACAGTATTTGGTATCTGCGCTCTGCTGAAGCCAGTTACCTTCGGAAAAAGAGTTG
GTAGCTCTTGATCCGGCAAACAAACCACCGCTGGTAGCGGTGGTTTTTTTGTTTGCAAGCAGCAGATTAC
GCGCAGAAAAAAAGGATCTCAAGAAGATCCTTTGATCTTTTCTACGGGGTCTGACGCTCAGTGGAACGAA
AACTCACGTTAAGGGATTTTGGTCATGAGATTATCAAAAAGGATCTTCACCTAGATCCTTTTAAATTAAA
AATGAAGTTTTAAATCAATCTAAAGTATATATGAGTAAACTTGGTCTGACAGCTCGAGGCTTGGATTCTC
ACCAATAAAAAACGCCCGGCGGCAACCGAGCGTTCTGAACAAATCCAGATGGAGTTCTGAGGTCATTACT
GGATCTATCAACAGGAGTCCAAGCGAGCTCGATATCAAATTAGAAAAACTCATCGAGCATCAAATGAAAC
TGCAATTTATTCATATCAGGATTATCAATACCATATTTTTGAAAAAGCCGTTTCTGTAATGAAGGAGAAA
ACTCACCGAGGCAGTTCCATAGGATGGCAAGATCCTGGTATCGGTCTGCGATTCCGACTCGTCCAACATC
AATACAACCTATTAATTTCCCCTCGTCAAAAATAAGGTTATCAAGTGAGAAATCACCATGAGTGACGACT
GAATCCGGTGAGAATGGCAAAAGTTTATGCATTTCTTTCCAGACTTGTTCAACAGGCCAGCCATTACGCT
CGTCATCAAAATCACTCGCATCAACCAAACCGTTATTCATTCGTGATTGCGCCTGAGCGAGACGAAATAC
GCGATCGCTGTTAAAAGGACAATTACAAACAGGAATCGAATGCAACCGGCGCAGGAACACTGCCAGCGCA
TCAACAATATTTTCACCTGAATCAGGATATTCTTCTAATACCTGGAATGCTGTTTTCCCTGGGATCGCAG
TGGTGAGTAACCATGCATCATCAGGAGTACGGATAAAATGCTTGATGGTCGGAAGAGGCATAAATTCCGT
CAGCCAGTTTAGTCTGACCATCTCATCTGTAACATCATTGGCAACGCTACCTTTGCCATGTTTCAGAAAC
AACTCTGGCGCATCGGGCTTCCCATACAATCGGTAGATTGTCGCACCTGATTGCCCGACATTATCGCGAG
CCCATTTATACCCATATAAATCAGCATCCATGTTGGAATTTAATCGCGGCCTTGAGCAAGACGTTTCCCG
TTGAATATGGCTCATTTTAGCTTCCTTAGCTCCTGAAAATCTCGATAACTCAAAAAATACGCCCGGTAGT
GATCTTATTTCATTATGGTGAAAGTTGGAACCTCTTACGTGCCCGATCAACTCGAGTGCCACCTGACGTC
TAAGAAACCATTATTATCATGACATTAACCTATAAAAATAGGCGTATCACGAGGCAGAATTTCAGATAAA
AAAAATCCTTAGCTTTCGCTAAGGATGATTTCTGGAATTCCACCTGCATATCAGAGGAGAGAGACCTTTA
CGGCTAGCTCAGTCCTAGGTATAGTGCTAGCTACTAGAGAAAGAGGAGAAATACTAAATGTCGCACTCAA
AACAAGCACTGGCAGATACGATGAAAATGACGTGGCTGATGGAAGGTTCGGTCAACGGTCACGCCTTTAC
GATTGAAGGCGAAGGTACCGGCAAACCGTATGAAGGTAAACAGAGTGGCACCTTTCGTGTTACGAAAGGC
GGTCCGCTGCCGTTTGCGTTTGATATTGTCGCTCCGACCCTGAAATACGGTTTCAAATGCTTCATGAAAT
ACCCGGCGGATATTCCGGACTACTTTAAACTGGCCTTCCCGGAAGGCCTGACGTACGATCGTAAAATTGC
GTTTGAAGACGGCGGTTGTGCGACCGCCACGGTCGAAATGAGCCTGAAGGGTAACACCCTGGTGCATAAA
ACGAACTTTCAGGGCGGTAATTTCCCGATTGATGGTCCGGTGATGCAAAAACGCACCCTGGGCTGGGAAC
CGACCTCTGAAAAAATGACGCCGTGCGATGGTATTATCAAAGGCGACACCATCATGTACCTGATGGTTGA
AGGCGGTAAAACGCTGAAATGTCGTTATGAAAACAATTACCGCGCCAACAAACCAGTGCTGATGCCGCCG
AGCCACTTTGTGGATCTGCGTCTGACCCGCACGAATCTGGATAAAGAAGGTCTGGCGTTCAAACTGGAAG
AATATGCTGTTGCCCGTGTGCTGGAAGTGTAATAAGCTTCAAATAAAACGAAAGGCTCAGTCGAAAGACT
GGGCCTTTCGTTTTATCTGTTGTTTGTCGGTGAACGCTCTCTACTAGAGTCACACTGGCTCACCTTCGGG
TGGGCCTTTCTGCGGGTCTCACGCT
